Addgene plasmid #233942: makeTCR_amilCP_control_insert
Purpose: control for makeTCR assembly
Depositing lab: Michael Platten. Depositing organization: Deutsches Krebsforschungszentrum (DKFZ). Publication: makeTCR: A Modular Platform for Rapid, Flexible, Scalable, Single-Step T Cell Receptor Synthesis. Hamberger M, Neuhoff M-T, Pietrantonio SV, Boschert T, Maldonado Torres C, Errerd A, Tan CL, Lindner JM, Platten M, Green EW. bioRxiv 2025.04.27.647198 10.1101/2025.04.27.647198.
Backbone
  Vector backbone: custom
  Backbone manufacturer: custom
  Vector type: Bacterial Expression
Growth in bacteria
  Bacterial resistance: Chloramphenicol, 25 μg/mL
  Growth temperature: 37°C
  Growth strain: DH5alpha
  Copy number: High Copy
Gene/Insert
  Gene/Insert name: amilCP
  Species: Synthetic
  Promoter: BBa_J23110
  Cloning method: Restriction Enzyme; 5′ cloning site Unknown (unknown if destroyed); 3′ cloning site Unknown (unknown if destroyed)
  Sequencing primers: 5′ Unspecified; 3′ M13 Reverse
Resource information
  A portion of this plasmid was derived from a plasmid made by: synthetic
Terms and licenses: Academic/Nonprofit Terms; Industry Terms: Not Available to Industry
Depositor comments: Please visit https://doi.org/10.1101/2025.04.27.647198 for bioRxiv preprint.
How to cite: makeTCR_amilCP_control_insert was a gift from Michael Platten (Addgene plasmid # 233942 ; http://n2t.net/addgene:233942 ; RRID:Addgene_233942)
