[The description below was written by a language model from this plasmid's Addgene catalogue record and pLannotate feature annotations shown in this document.]
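Description:
makeTCR_amilCP_control_insert is a small (about 2.7 kb) synthetic bacterial expression plasmid built on a custom backbone and deposited as a control for the makeTCR system, a modular platform for single-step assembly of T cell receptor constructs. It is maintained in E. coli through a high-copy ColE1/pUC-type origin of replication and selected with chloramphenicol, conferred by a cat (chloramphenicol acetyltransferase) gene driven by its own cat promoter. The marker and origin are insulated by short transcription terminators (tonB, T7Te and T3Te), and a residual fragment of lacZα is present at the end of the sequence.

The payload is amilCP, a non-fluorescent coral chromoprotein that colours expressing colonies blue-purple and can be scored by eye. The catalogue lists the constitutive Anderson-series promoter BBa_J23110. The automated annotation instead reports a partial match to the closely related J23119 promoter, which is expected given the sequence similarity within that promoter family. The annotation likewise labels part of the coding region as a fragment of a homologous lilac sea anemone pigment protein rather than amilCP itself, reflecting homology-based matching and not a different insert. A BioBrick suffix and a his operon terminator lie downstream of the coding region.

The record does not detail how the control is applied or which cloning sites flank the cassette. A constitutively expressed chromoprotein insert of this kind typically serves as a visual readout in assembly reactions, letting colonies that do or do not carry the cassette be distinguished by colour.
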