Features (pLannotate 1.2.2; 11 found; start..end, strand, type, name):
     49..77      +  promoter       J23119 promoter (fragment): bacterial promoter (Registry of Standard Biological Parts BBa J23119)
    125..592     +  CDS            NFCP_HETCR (fragment): Experimental evidence at protein level: Swiss-Prot protein existence level 1. Non-fluorescent pigment protein that is lilac in color. From Heteractis crispa (Leathery sea anemone) (Radianthus macrodactylus).
    914..934     +  misc_feature   BioBrick suffix: universal suffix for all parts
    935..992     +  terminator     his operon terminator: This putative transcriptin terminator from the E. coli his operon has a 2-bp deletion introduced during synthesis. Its efficiency has not been determined.
   1084..1115    +  terminator     tonB terminator: bidirectional E. coli tonB-P14 transcription terminator
   1116..1218    +  promoter       cat promoter: promoter of the E. coli cat gene encoding chloramphenicol acetyltransferase
   1219..1875    +  CDS            cat: CAT_ECOLX - Experimental evidence at protein level: Swiss-Prot protein existence level 1. This enzyme is an effector of chloramphenicol resistance in bacteria. From Escherichia coli. This protein is used as a marker in many commonly used cloning vectors, such as pACYC184.
   1902..1929    +  terminator     T7Te terminator: phage T7 early transcription terminator
   1941..2528    -  rep_origin     ori: high-copy-number ColE1/pMB1/pBR322/pUC origin of replication
   2550..2579    -  terminator     T3Te terminator: phage T3 early transcription terminator
   2651..2668    -  CDS            lacZα (fragment): LacZα fragment of β-galactosidase; lacZ fragment
>Addgene plasmid #233942 | makeTCR_amilCP_control_insert | addgene full sequence | sequence record 468272 | Addgene NGS Result
CGTCTCACCATTGCTAACCGTATCGCATTGGCCATACCTACATTTACGGCTAGCTCAGTCCTAGGTACAA
TGCTAGCTACTAGAGAAAGAGGAGAAATACTAGATGAGCGTGATTGCAAAGCAGATGACCTATAAAGTTT
ATATGAGCGGCACCGTGAACGGCCATTATTTTGAAGTTGAAGGTGATGGTAAAGGCAAACCGTATGAAGG
TGAACAGACCGTTAAACTGACCGTTACCAAAGGTGGTCAGAGACGCGATAATCCGCGTCTCAGGTCCGCT
GCCGTTTGCATGGGATATTCTGAGTCCGCAGTGTCAGTATGGTAGCATTCCGTTTACCAAATATCCGGAA
GATATCCCGGATTATGTGAAACAGAGCTTTCCGGAAGGTTATACCTGGGAACGTATTATGAATTTTGAAG
ATGAGAGACGCGGCTGTAGCTCGTCTCAGATGGTGCCGTTTGTACCGTTAGCAATGATAGCAGCATTCAG
GGTAATTGCTTTATCTACCACGTGAAATTTAGCGGTCTGAATTTTCCGCCTAATGGTCCGGTTATGCAGA
AAAAAACCCAAGGTTGGGAACCGAATACCGAACGTCTGTAGAGACGGTCAGACGAAGCGTCTCACTGTTT
GCACGTGATGGTATGCTGCTGGGTAATAACTTTATGGCACTGAAACTGGAAGGTGGTGGTCATTATCTGT
GAGAGACGCGCCATGTATGCGTCTCATGTGTGAGTTTAAAACCACCTACAAAGCCAAAAAACCGGTGAAA
ATGCCTGGCTATCATTATGTTGATCGTAAACTGGATAGAGACGCTTGCAAGATACGTCTCAGGATGTGAC
CAACCACAACAAAGATTACACCAGCGTTGAACAGTGCGAAATTAGCATTGCACGTAAACCGGTTGTTGCC
TAATACTAGTAGCGGCCGCTGCAGTCCGGCAAAAAAGGGCAAGGTGTCACCACCCTGCCCTTTTTCTTTA
AAACCGAAAAGACAGGGAAGATGGCCGCGAAGAAAACTAACAGAGACGGTCATAGCTGTTTCCTGACTGA
CCATTTAAATCATACCTGACCTCCATAGCAGAAAGTCAAAAGCCTCCGACCGGAGGCTTTTGACTTGATC
GGCACGTAAGAGGTTCCAACTTTCACCATAATGAAATAAGATCACTACCGGGCGTATTTTTTGAGTTATC
GAGATTTTCAGGAGCTAAGGAAGCTAAAATGGAGAAAAAAATCACTGGATATACCACCGTTGATATATCC
CAATGGCATCGTAAAGAACATTTTGAGGCATTTCAGTCAGTTGCTCAATGTACCTATAACCAGACCGTTC
AGCTGGATATTACGGCCTTTTTAAAGACCGTAAAGAAAAATAAGCACAAGTTTTATCCGGCCTTTATTCA
CATTCTTGCCCGCCTGATGAATGCTCATCCGGAATTTCGTATGGCAATGAAAGACGGTGAGCTGGTGATA
TGGGATAGTGTTCACCCTTGTTACACCGTTTTCCATGAGCAAACTGAAACGTTTTCATCGCTCTGGAGTG
AATACCACGACGATTTCCGGCAGTTTCTACACATATATTCGCAAGATGTGGCGTGTTACGGTGAAAACCT
GGCCTATTTCCCTAAAGGGTTTATTGAGAATATGTTTTTTGTCTCAGCCAATCCCTGGGTGAGTTTCACC
AGTTTTGATTTAAACGTGGCCAATATGGACAACTTCTTCGCCCCCGTTTTCACCATGGGCAAATATTATA
CGCAAGGCGACAAGGTGCTGATGCCGCTGGCGATTCAGGTTCATCATGCCGTTTGTGATGGCTTCCATGT
CGGCAGAATGCTTAATGAATTACAACAGTACTGCGATGAGTGGCAGGGCGGGGCGTAATGAGGGCCCAAA
TGTAATCACCTGGCTCACCTTCGGGTGGGCCTTTCTGCGTTGCTGGCGTTTTTCCATAGGCTCCGCCCCC
CTGACGAGCATCACAAAAATCGATGCTCAAGTCAGAGGTGGCGAAACCCGACAGGACTATAAAGATACCA
GGCGTTTCCCCCTGGAAGCTCCCTCGTGCGCTCTCCTGTTCCGACCCTGCCGCTTACCGGATACCTGTCC
GCCTTTCTCCCTTCGGGAAGCGTGGCGCTTTCTCATAGCTCACGCTGTAGGTATCTCAGTTCGGTGTAGG
TCGTTCGCTCCAAGCTGGGCTGTGTGCACGAACCCCCCGTTCAGCCCGACCGCTGCGCCTTATCCGGTAA
CTATCGTCTTGAGTCCAACCCGGTAAGACACGACTTATCGCCACTGGCAGCAGCCACTGGTAACAGGATT
AGCAGAGCGAGGTATGTAGGCGGTGCTACAGAGTTCTTGAAGTGGTGGCCTAACTACGGCTACACTAGAA
GAACAGTATTTGGTATCTGCGCTCTGCTGAAGCCAGTTACCTCGGAAAAAGAGTTGGTAGCTCTTGATCC
GGCAAACAAACCACCGCTGGTAGCGGTGGTTTTTTTGTTTGCAAGCAGCAGATTACGCGCAGAAAAAAAG
GATCTCAAGAAGATCCTTTGATTTTCTACCGAAGAAAGGCCCACCCGTGAAGGTGAGCCAGTGAGTTGAT
TGCAGTCCAGTTACGCTGGAGTCTGAGGCTCGTCCTGAATGATATCAAGCTTGAATTCGTTTGTAAAACG
ACGGCCAG
